>Addgene plasmid #201057 | pME rras_Q61R | addgene full sequence | sequence record 396359 | Addgene NGS Result
CTTTCCTGCGTTATCCCCTGATTCTGTGGATAACCGTATTACCGCCTTTGAGTGAGCTGATACCGCTCGC
CGCAGCCGAACGACCGAGCGCAGCGAGTCAGTGAGCGAGGAAGCGGAAGAGCGCCCAATACGCAAACCGC
CTCTCCCCGCGCGTTGGCCGATTCATTAATGCAGCTGGCACGACAGGTTTCCCGACTGGAAAGCGGGCAG
TGAGCGCAACGCAATTAATACGCGTACCGCTAGCCAGGAAGAGTTTGTAGAAACGCAAAAAGGCCATCCG
TCAGGATGGCCTTCTGCTTAGTTTGATGCCTGGCAGTTTATGGCGGGCGTCCTGCCCGCCACCCTCCGGG
CCGTTGCTTCACAACGTTCAAATCCGCTCCCGGCGGATTTGTCCTACTCAGGAGAGCGTTCACCGACAAA
CAACAGATAAAACGAAAGGCCCAGTCTTCCGACTGAGCCTTTCGTTTTATTTGATGCCTGGCAGTTCCCT
ACTCTCGCGTTAACGCTAGCATGGATGTTTTCCCAGTCACGACGTTGTAAAACGACGGCCAGTCTTAAGC
TCGGGCCCCAAATAATGATTTTATTTTGACTGATAGTGACCTGTTCGTTGCAACAAATTGATGAGCAATG
CTTTTTTATAATGCCAACTTTGTACAAAAAAGCAGGCTTCACCATGTCAACGGAAGAAAGATACAAGTTG
GTGGTTGTGGGCGGTGGAGGTGTGGGGAAAAGCGCCCTCACCATTCAGTTCATCCAGTCGTACTTTGTGT
CTGACTACGACCCAACCATTGAAGACTCTTACACTAAAATCTGCACCGTGGACGGGAAGGAGACACGATT
AGACATCCTCGACACAGCAGGGCGAGAGGAGTTTGGAGCCATGAGAGAGCAGTACATGCGCTCTGGAGAG
GGCTTCTTACTGGTGTTTGCTCTTAATGACAGTGGCAGTTATAACGAAATTCAGAAATTTCACACTCAGA
TATTACGGGTTAAGGATCGAGATGACTTTCCTATGGTTCTTGTTGGCAACAAATCAGATCTTGACCAGCA
GAGAGTGATCTCAAAAGAGGAAGCCATGACGTTTGCCCGAGAAAACAGGATCCACTATATGGAATCATCA
GCCAAGAACCGTCACAACGTGGATGAAGCCTTCATGGAGGTTGTGCGAGCAATAAGGAAGTTTCAGGAGA
CAGAGAGTCCACCGCTTCCCGCTAATCATACAGGGAAGCAGAAGAGTGGTGGCTGTCCCTGCACCCTACT
CTGAAACCCAGCTTTCTTGTACAAAGTTGGCATTATAAGAAAGCATTGCTTATCAATTTGTTGCAACGAA
CAGGTCACTATCAGTCAAAATAAAATCATTATTTGCCATCCAGCTGATATCCCCTATAGTGAGTCGTATT
ACATGGTCATAGCTGTTTCCTGGCAGCTCTGGCCCGTGTCTCAAAATCTCTGATGTTACATTGCACAAGA
TAAAAATATATCATCATGAACAATAAAACTGTCTGCTTACATAAACAGTAATACAAGGGGTGTTATGAGC
CATATTCAACGGGAAACGTCGAGGCCGCGATTAAATTCCAACATGGATGCTGATTTATATGGGTATAAAT
GGGCTCGCGATAATGTCGGGCAATCAGGTGCGACAATCTATCGCTTGTATGGGAAGCCCGATGCGCCAGA
GTTGTTTCTGAAACATGGCAAAGGTAGCGTTGCCAATGATGTTACAGATGAGATGGTCAGACTAAACTGG
CTGACGGAATTTATGCCTCTTCCGACCATCAAGCATTTTATCCGTACTCCTGATGATGCATGGTTACTCA
CCACTGCGATCCCCGGAAAAACAGCATTCCAGGTATTAGAAGAATATCCTGATTCAGGTGAAAATATTGT
TGATGCGCTGGCAGTGTTCCTGCGCCGGTTGCATTCGATTCCTGTTTGTAATTGTCCTTTTAACAGCGAT
CGCGTATTTCGTCTCGCTCAGGCGCAATCACGAATGAATAACGGTTTGGTTGATGCGAGTGATTTTGATG
ACGAGCGTAATGGCTGGCCTGTTGAACAAGTCTGGAAAGAAATGCATAAACTTTTGCCATTCTCACCGGA
TTCAGTCGTCACTCATGGTGATTTCTCACTTGATAACCTTATTTTTGACGAGGGGAAATTAATAGGTTGT
ATTGATGTTGGACGAGTCGGAATCGCAGACCGATACCAGGATCTTGCCATCCTATGGAACTGCCTCGGTG
AGTTTTCTCCTTCATTACAGAAACGGCTTTTTCAAAAATATGGTATTGATAATCCTGATATGAATAAATT
GCAGTTTCATTTGATGCTCGATGAGTTTTTCTAATCAGAATTGGTTAATTGGTTGTAACACTGGCAGAGC
ATTACGCTGACTTGACGGGACGGCGCAAGCTCATGACCAAAATCCCTTAACGTGAGTTACGCGTCGTTCC
ACTGAGCGTCAGACCCCGTAGAAAAGATCAAAGGATCTTCTTGAGATCCTTTTTTTCTGCGCGTAATCTG
CTGCTTGCAAACAAAAAAACCACCGCTACCAGCGGTGGTTTGTTTGCCGGATCAAGAGCTACCAACTCTT
TTTCCGAAGGTAACTGGCTTCAGCAGAGCGCAGATACCAAATACTGTTCTTCTAGTGTAGCCGTAGTTAG
GCCACCACTTCAAGAACTCTGTAGCACCGCCTACATACCTCGCTCTGCTAATCCTGTTACCAGTGGCTGC
TGCCAGTGGCGATAAGTCGTGTCTTACCGGGTTGGACTCAAGACGATAGTTACCGGATAAGGCGCAGCGG
TCGGGCTGAACGGGGGGTTCGTGCACACAGCCCAGCTTGGAGCGAACGACCTACACCGAACTGAGATACC
TACAGCGTGAGCTATGAGAAAGCGCCACGCTTCCCGAAGGGAGAAAGGCGGACAGGTATCCGGTAAGCGG
CAGGGTCGGAACAGGAGAGCGCACGAGGGAGCTTCCAGGGGGAAACGCCTGGTATCTTTATAGTCCTGTC
GGGTTTCGCCACCTCTGACTTGAGCGTCGATTTTTGTGATGCTCGTCAGGGGGGCGGAGCCTATGGAAAA
ACGCCAGCAACGCGGCCTTTTTACGGTTCCTGGCCTTTTGCTGGCCTTTTGCTCACATGTT
Features (pLannotate 1.2.2; 10 found; start..end, strand, type, name):
    121..213     +  CDS            lacI (fragment): lac repressor; lacI; The lac repressor binds to the lac operator to inhibit transcription in E. coli. This inhibition can be relieved by adding lactose or isopropyl-β-D-thiogalactopyranoside (IPTG).
    268..295     -  terminator     rrnB T2 terminator: transcription terminator T2 from the E. coli rrnB gene
    427..470     +  terminator     rrnB T1 terminator: Escherichia coli rrnB; transcription terminator T1 from the E. coli rrnB gene
    517..553     -  CDS            lacZα (fragment): LacZα fragment of β-galactosidase; lacZ fragment
    569..668     +  protein_bind   attL1: mutant version of attL; recombination site for the Gateway® LR reaction LR Clonase™
    677..1252    +  CDS            RRAS2 (fragment): RRAS2_HUMAN - Also known as TC21. Experimental evidence at protein level: Swiss-Prot protein existence level 1. GTP-binding protein with GTPase activity involved in the regulation of MAPK signaling pathway, thereby controlling multiple cellular processes (PubMed:31130282). Involved in the regulation of MAPK signaling pathway (PubMed:31130282, PubMed:31130285). Regulation of craniofacial development (PubMed:31130282, PubMed:31130285). From Homo sapiens (Human).
   1266..1365    -  protein_bind   attL2: mutant version of attL; recombination site for the Gateway® LR reaction LR Clonase™
   1383..1401    -  promoter       T7 promoter: promoter for bacteriophage T7 RNA polymerase
   1535..2344    +  CDS            KanR: aminoglycoside phosphotransferase; aph(3')-Ia; confers resistance to kanamycin in bacteria or G418 (Geneticin®) in eukaryotes
   2491..3079    +  rep_origin     ori: high-copy-number ColE1/pMB1/pBR322/pUC origin of replication
