[The description below was written by a language model from this plasmid's Addgene catalogue record and pLannotate feature annotations shown in this document.]
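Description:
pME rras_Q61R is a Gateway middle entry clone built on the pDONR221 backbone, carrying the zebrafish (Danio rerio) rras coding sequence with a Q61R substitution that the record describes as constitutively activating the small GTPase. The 591 bp insert sits between attL1 and attL2 recombination sites, so it can be transferred by an LR reaction into a destination vector, typically alongside a 5′ entry clone that supplies a promoter and a 3′ entry clone that supplies a tag or polyadenylation signal. The entry vector itself has no promoter driving the insert. Although it is catalogued as a zebrafish expression construct, expression therefore depends on the final assembled plasmid. The automated annotation labels the open reading frame as a fragment of human RRAS2. This appears to be a homology-based match to a related Ras family member rather than the true identity of the insert, which the catalogue gives as zebrafish rras.

The plasmid is propagated in E. coli through a high-copy ColE1/pUC-type origin and is selected with kanamycin via the aph(3′)-Ia resistance gene. rrnB T1 and T2 terminators lie upstream of attL1 and insulate the cassette from read-through transcription, and a T7 promoter lies just outside attL2, pointing back toward the insert. The short lacI and lacZα fragments are backbone remnants. The sequenced record is 3,141 nt, whereas the catalogue lists a total size of 5,353 bp. That listed figure looks like the sum of the unrecombined donor backbone and the insert, without allowing for loss of the donor cassette during the BP reaction. The associated work concerns venous signalling in rasa1-related arteriovenous malformation, which fits use of this clone to build transgenes expressing activated Rras in zebrafish.
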