Addgene plasmid #201057: pME rras_Q61R
Purpose: Gateway middle entry vector expressing constitutively actve zebrafish rras
Depositing lab: Sarah Childs. Depositing organization: University of Calgary. Publication: rasa1-related arteriovenous malformation is driven by aberrant venous signalling. Greysson-Wong J, Rode R, Ryu JR, Chan JL, Davari P, Rinker KD, Childs SJ. Development. 2023 Sep 15;150(18):dev201820. doi: 10.1242/dev.201820. Epub 2023 Sep 14. PubMed 37708300.
Backbone
  Vector backbone: pDONR221
  Backbone manufacturer: ThermoFisher
  Backbone size w/o insert (bp): 4762
  Total vector size (bp): 5353
  Vector type: Zebrafish expression
Growth in bacteria
  Bacterial resistance: Kanamycin, 50 μg/mL
  Growth temperature: 37°C
  Growth strain: DH5alpha
  Copy number: High Copy
Gene/Insert
  Gene/Insert name: RRas_Q61R
  Species: D. rerio (zebrafish)
  Insert size (bp): 591
  Mutation: Mutation Q61R, constitutively active
  GenBank ID: NM_001005931
  Entrez Gene: rras (a.k.a. fb23a02, wu:fb23a02, wu:fj98h09, zgc:92588)
  Promoter: none
  Cloning method: Gateway Cloning
  Sequencing primers: 5′ m13_forward; 3′ m13_reverse
Terms and licenses: Academic/Nonprofit Terms; Industry Terms: Not Available to Industry
How to cite: pME rras_Q61R was a gift from Sarah Childs (Addgene plasmid # 201057 ; http://n2t.net/addgene:201057 ; RRID:Addgene_201057)
