>Addgene plasmid #201057 | pME rras_Q61R | depositor partial sequence | sequence record 390061 | Insert sequence
GGGGACAAGTTTGTACAAAAAAGCAGGCTTCACCATGTCAACGGAAGAAAGATACAAGTTGGTGGTTGTG
GGCGGTGGAGGTGTGGGGAAAAGCGCCCTCACCATTCAGTTCATCCAGTCGTACTTTGTGTCTGACTACG
ACCCAACCATTGAAGACTCTTACACTAAAATCTGCACCGTGGACGGGAAGGAGACACGATTAGACATCCT
CGACACAGCAGGGCGAGAGGAGTTTGGAGCCATGAGAGAGCAGTACATGCGCTCTGGAGAGGGCTTCTTA
CTGGTGTTTGCTCTTAATGACAGTGGCAGTTATAACGAAATTCAGAAATTTCACACTCAGATATTACGGG
TTAAGGATCGAGATGACTTTCCTATGGTTCTTGTTGGCAACAAATCAGATCTTGACCAGCAGAGAGTGAT
CTCAAAAGAGGAAGCCATGACGTTTGCCCGAGAAAACAGGATCCACTATATGGAATCATCAGCCAAGAAC
CGTCACAACGTGGATGAAGCCTTCATGGAGGTTGTGCGAGCAATAAGGAAGTTTCAGGAGACAGAGAGTC
CACCGCTTCCCGCTAATCATACAGGGAAGCAGAAGAGTGGTGGCTGTCCCTGCACCCTACTCTGAGTAAC
CCAGCTTTCTTGTACAAAGTGGTCCCC
